Addgene plasmid #108418: pAAV-CaMKII-Archon1-KGC-EGFP
Purpose: AAV production plasmid encoding for Archon1 fluorescent voltage reporter
Depositing lab: Edward Boyden. Depositing organization: Massachusetts Institute of Technology. Publication: A robotic multidimensional directed evolution approach applied to fluorescent voltage reporters. Piatkevich KD, Jung EE, Straub C, Linghu C, Park D, Suk HJ, Hochbaum DR, Goodwin D, Pnevmatikakis E, Pak N, Kawashima T, Yang CT, Rhoades JL, Shemesh O, Asano S, Yoon YG, Freifeld L, Saulnier JL, Riegler C, Engert F, Hughes T, Drobizhev M, Szabo B, Ahrens MB, Flavell SW, Sabatini BL, Boyden ES. Nat Chem Biol. 2018 Feb 26. pii: 10.1038/s41589-018-0004-9. doi: 10.1038/s41589-018-0004-9. PubMed 29483642.
Backbone
  Vector backbone: pAAV-CaMKII
  Vector type: Mammalian Expression, AAV
Growth in bacteria
  Bacterial resistance: Ampicillin, 100 μg/mL
  Growth temperature: 30°C
  Growth strain: NEB Stable
  Copy number: High Copy
Gene/Insert
  Gene/Insert name: Archon1-KGC-EGFP
  Species: Synthetic
  Insert size (bp): 1581
  GenBank ID: MG250280.1
  Promoter: CaMKII
  Cloning method: Ligation Independent Cloning
  Sequencing primers: 5′ CaMKII-Fw; 3′ WPRE-Rv
Terms and licenses: Academic/Nonprofit Terms; Industry Terms: Not Available to Industry
How to cite: pAAV-CaMKII-Archon1-KGC-EGFP was a gift from Edward Boyden (Addgene plasmid # 108418 ; http://n2t.net/addgene:108418 ; RRID:Addgene_108418)
