[The description below was written by a language model from this plasmid's Addgene catalogue record and the feature table of its GenBank file.]
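Description:
pAAV-CaMKII-Archon1-KGC-EGFP is a 6.7 kb AAV transfer (production) plasmid for mammalian expression of the genetically encoded fluorescent voltage reporter Archon1. The expression cassette sits between two AAV2 inverted terminal repeats, which are the cis elements needed for replication and packaging of the intervening DNA into recombinant AAV particles when rep/cap and helper functions are supplied in trans. Outside the ITRs, the bacterial backbone carries a high-copy ColE1/pUC-type origin, an f1 phage origin, and a beta-lactamase gene with its own promoter for ampicillin selection. The record indicates propagation in a recombination-deficient strain, a common choice for keeping ITRs intact.

Within the ITRs, the mouse CaMKII alpha promoter, commonly used to bias expression toward excitatory neurons, drives a synthetic 1,581 bp open reading frame preceded by a Kozak consensus. The insert is a fusion of Archon1, a KGC segment and EGFP. The feature table annotates only the EGFP portion at the 3' end of the insert, leaving the upstream Archon1 and KGC region unlabelled, although its position between the Kozak sequence and EGFP is consistent with the catalogue description. The record does not define KGC; in related constructs this abbreviation denotes a Kir2.1-derived trafficking sequence that improves membrane localisation. EGFP gives a conventional green marker for locating expressing cells. A WPRE downstream of the coding sequence enhances transcript stability and expression, and an SV40 polyadenylation signal terminates the message. The small Factor Xa site annotated on the reverse strand inside the WPRE is most likely an incidental sequence match.

The construct is intended for producing AAV to deliver Archon1 to neurons for optical recording of membrane voltage.
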