LOCUS       Exported 6672 bp ds-DNA circular SYN 13-MAY-2021
DEFINITION  AAV production plasmid encoding for Archon1 fluorescent voltage
            reporter.
ACCESSION   .
VERSION     .
KEYWORDS    pAAV-CaMKII-Archon1-KGC-EGFP
SOURCE      synthetic DNA construct
  ORGANISM  synthetic DNA construct
REFERENCE   1 (bases 1 to 6672)
  AUTHORS   Piatkevich KD, Jung EE, Straub C, Linghu C, Park D, Suk HJ, Hochbaum
            DR, Goodwin D, Pnevmatikakis E, Pak N, Kawashima T, Yang CT, Rhoades
            JL, Shemesh O, Asano S, Yoon YG, Freifeld L, Saulnier JL, Riegler C,
            Engert F, Hughes T, Drobizhev M, Szabo B, Ahrens MB, Flavell SW,
            Sabatini BL, Boyden ES
  TITLE     A robotic multidimensional directed evolution approach applied to
            fluorescent voltage reporters.
  JOURNAL   Nat Chem Biol. 2018 Feb 26. pii: 10.1038/s41589-018-0004-9. doi:
            10.1038/s41589-018-0004-9.
  PUBMED    29483642
REFERENCE   2 (bases 1 to 6672)
  AUTHORS   .
  TITLE     Direct Submission
  JOURNAL   Exported May 13, 2021 from SnapGene Server 1.1.58
            http://www.snapgene.com
FEATURES             Location/Qualifiers
     source          1..6672
                     /organism="synthetic DNA construct"
                     /mol_type="other DNA"
     repeat_region   35..164
                     /label=AAV2 ITR
     promoter        237..1525
                     /label=CaMKII promoter
                     /note="promoter for the mouse calcium/calmodulin-dependent
                     kinase II alpha subunit"
     regulatory      1536..1545
                     /regulatory_class="other"
                     /note="vertebrate consensus sequence for strong initiation
                     of translation (Kozak, 1987)"
     CDS             2409..3122
                     /codon_start=1
                     /product="enhanced GFP"
                     /label=EGFP
                     /translation="VSKGEELFTGVVPILVELDGDVNGHKFSVSGEGEGDATYGKLTLK
                     FICTTGKLPVPWPTLVTTLTYGVQCFSRYPDHMKQHDFFKSAMPEGYVQERTIFFKDDG
                     NYKTRAEVKFEGDTLVNRIELKGIDFKEDGNILGHKLEYNYNSHNVYIMADKQKNGIKV
                     NFKIRHNIEDGSVQLADHYQQNTPIGDGPVLLPDNHYLSTQSALSKDPNEKRDHMVLLE
                     FVTAAGITLGMDELYK"
     primer_bind     complement(2451..2472)
                     /label=EGFP-N
                     /note="EGFP, reverse primer"
     primer_bind     complement(2712..2731)
                     /label=EXFP-R
                     /note="For distinguishing EGFP variants, reverse primer"
     primer_bind     3059..3080
                     /label=EGFP-C
                     /note="EGFP, forward primer"
     misc_feature    3150..3738
                     /label=WPRE
                     /note="woodchuck hepatitis virus posttranscriptional
                     regulatory element"
     primer_bind     complement(3203..3223)
                     /label=WPRE-R
                     /note="WPRE, reverse primer"
     CDS             complement(3621..3632)
                     /codon_start=1
                     /product="Factor Xa recognition and cleavage site"
                     /label=Factor Xa site
                     /translation="IEGR"
     polyA_signal    3781..3902
                     /label=SV40 poly(A) signal
                     /note="SV40 polyadenylation signal"
     primer_bind     complement(3792..3811)
                     /label=EBV-rev
                     /note="SV40 polyA terminator, reverse primer"
     primer_bind     3846..3865
                     /label=SV40pA-R
                     /note="SV40 polyA, reverse primer"
     repeat_region   4064..4193
                     /label=AAV2 ITR
     primer_bind     complement(4259..4276)
                     /label=L4440
                     /note="L4440 vector, forward primer"
     rep_origin      complement(4430..5018)
                     /direction=LEFT
                     /label=ori
                     /note="high-copy-number ColE1/pMB1/pBR322/pUC origin of
                     replication"
     primer_bind     complement(4510..4529)
                     /label=pBR322ori-F
                     /note="pBR322 origin, forward primer"
     CDS             complement(5189..6049)
                     /codon_start=1
                     /gene="bla"
                     /product="beta-lactamase"
                     /label=AmpR
                     /note="confers resistance to ampicillin, carbenicillin, and
                     related antibiotics"
                     /translation="MSIQHFRVALIPFFAAFCLPVFAHPETLVKVKDAEDQLGARVGYI
                     ELDLNSGKILESFRPEERFPMMSTFKVLLCGAVLSRIDAGQEQLGRRIHYSQNDLVEYS
                     PVTEKHLTDGMTVRELCSAAITMSDNTAANLLLTTIGGPKELTAFLHNMGDHVTRLDRW
                     EPELNEAIPNDERDTTMPVAMATTLRKLLTGELLTLASRQQLIDWMEADKVAGPLLRSA
                     LPAGWFIADKSGAGERGSRGIIAALGPDGKPSRIVVIYTTGSQATMDERNRQIAEIGAS
                     LIKHW"
     primer_bind     5812..5831
                     /label=Amp-R
                     /note="Ampicillin resistance gene, reverse primer"
     promoter        complement(6050..6154)
                     /gene="bla"
                     /label=AmpR promoter
     rep_origin      complement(6180..6635)
                     /direction=LEFT
                     /label=f1 ori
                     /note="f1 bacteriophage origin of replication; arrow
                     indicates direction of (+) strand synthesis"
     primer_bind     complement(6317..6338)
                     /label=F1ori-F
                     /note="F1 origin, forward primer"
     primer_bind     6529..6548
                     /label=F1ori-R
                     /note="F1 origin, reverse primer"
ORIGIN
        1 gcgatcggtg cgggcctctt cgctattacg ccagctgcgc gctcgctcgc tcactgaggc
       61 cgcccgggca aagcccgggc gtcgggcgac ctttggtcgc ccggcctcag tgagcgagcg
      121 agcgcgcaga gagggagtgg ccaactccat cactaggggt tccttgtagt taatgattaa
      181 cccgccatgc tacttatcta cgtagccatg ctctaggaag atcgtaggtt aattaacatt
      241 atggccttag gtcacttcat ctccatgggg ttcttcttct gattttctag aaaatgagat
      301 gggggtgcag agagcttcct cagtgacctg cccagggtca catcagaaat gtcagagcta
      361 gaacttgaac tcagattact aatcttaaat tccatgcctt gggggcatgc aagtacgata
      421 tacagaagga gtgaactcat tagggcagat gaccaatgag tttaggaaag aagagtccag
      481 ggcagggtac atctacacca cccgcccagc cctgggtgag tccagccacg ttcacctcat
      541 tatagttgcc tctctccagt cctaccttga cgggaagcac aagcagaaac tgggacagga
      601 gccccaggag accaaatctt catggtccct ctgggaggat gggtggggag agctgtggca
      661 gaggcctcag gaggggccct gctgctcagt ggtgacagat aggggtgaga aagcagacag
      721 agtcattccg tcagcattct gggtctgttt ggtacttctt ctcacgctaa ggtggcggtg
      781 tgatatgcac aatggctaaa aagcagggag agctggaaag aaacaaggac agagacagag
      841 gccaagtcaa ccagaccaat tcccagagga agcaaagaaa ccattacaga gactacaagg
      901 gggaagggaa ggagagatga attagcttcc cctgtaaacc ttagaaccca gctgttgcca
      961 gggcaacggg gcaatacctg tctcttcaga ggagatgaag ttgccagggt aactacatcc
     1021 tgtctttctc aaggaccatc ccagaatgtg gcacccacta gccgttacca tagcaactgc
     1081 ctctttgccc cacttaatcc catcccgtct gttaaaaggg ccctatagtt ggaggtgggg
     1141 gaggtaggaa gagcgatgat cacttgtgga ctaagtttgt tcgcatcccc ttctccaacc
     1201 ccctcagtac atcaccctgg gggaacaggg tccacttgct cctgggccca cacagtcctg
     1261 cagtattgtg tatataaggc cagggcaaag aggagcaggt tttaaagtga aaggcaggca
     1321 ggtgttgggg aggcagttac cggggcaacg ggaacagggc gtttcggagg tggttgccat
     1381 ggggacctgg atgctgacga aggctcgcga ggctgtgagc agccacagtg ccctgctcag
     1441 aagccccaag ctcgtcagtc aagccggttc tccgtttgca ctcaggagca cgggcaggcg
     1501 agtggcccct agttctgggg gcagcggggg atcccgccac catggtttct atcgcactgc
     1561 aggctggtta tgacctcctc ggagatggta gacctgaaag tctgtggctc ggaattggta
     1621 cactgctgat gctgatcgga accttctact tcctggttag agcgtgggga gagactgaca
     1681 aggatgcacg ggagtactac gcagtgacaa tcctggtcag cggtattgcc agtgcagctt
     1741 atctgtcaat gttctttggt attggcctca cagaggtgcc agtaggtgga gagatgctga
     1801 acatctacta cgcaagatac gcacagtggc tgttcactac accactgttg ctgctgcacc
     1861 tggcactcct ggccaaagtt gatagagtga ccatcggcac tctcgttggc gtcgatgctc
     1921 tgatgattgt cacaggcctg ataggaacac tgtcacatac tgccattgcc agatactctt
     1981 ggtggctgtt ctcaactatc tgtatgatcg tcgttctgta tgtcctggcc acttctctgc
     2041 ggtcagccgc taaggagaga ggcccagagg ttgcctcaac cttcaacatc ctcaccgcac
     2101 tggttctggt cctgtggact gcttacccta tcatctggat tatcggcacc gagggtgccg
     2161 gagttgtggg cctgggaatc gaaactttgc tgttcatggt gctggacgtc accgccaagg
     2221 tgggcttcgg ttttatcctg ctcaggtcaa gagccattct gcaagataca gaagcacctg
     2281 aaccttcagc tggagctgat accggtgccg ccgaccgccc ggtagtagca gtgagcaagg
     2341 cggccgccaa gagcaggatc accagcgagg gcgagtacat ccccctggac cagatcgaca
     2401 tcaacgtggt gagcaagggc gaggagctgt tcaccggggt ggtgcccatc ctggtcgagc
     2461 tggacggcga cgtaaacggc cacaagttca gcgtgtccgg cgagggcgag ggcgatgcca
     2521 cctacggcaa gctgaccctg aagttcattt gcaccaccgg caagctgccc gtgccctggc
     2581 ccaccctcgt gaccaccctg acctacggcg tgcagtgctt cagccgctac cccgaccaca
     2641 tgaagcagca cgacttcttc aagtccgcca tgcccgaagg ctacgtccag gagcgcacca
     2701 tcttcttcaa ggacgacggc aactacaaga cccgcgccga ggtgaagttc gagggcgaca
     2761 ccctggtgaa ccgcatcgag ctgaagggca tcgacttcaa ggaggacggc aacatcctgg
     2821 ggcacaagct ggagtacaac tacaacagcc acaacgtcta tatcatggcc gacaagcaga
     2881 agaacggcat caaggtgaac ttcaagatcc gccacaacat cgaggacggc agcgtgcagc
     2941 tcgccgacca ctaccagcag aacaccccca tcggcgacgg ccccgtgctg ctgcccgaca
     3001 accactacct gagcacccag tccgccctga gcaaagaccc caacgagaag cgcgatcaca
     3061 tggtcctgct ggagttcgtg accgccgccg ggatcactct cggcatggac gagctgtaca
     3121 agtaagaatt cgatatcaag cttatcgata atcaacctct ggattacaaa atttgtgaaa
     3181 gattgactgg tattcttaac tatgttgctc cttttacgct atgtggatac gctgctttaa
     3241 tgcctttgta tcatgctatt gcttcccgta tggctttcat tttctcctcc ttgtataaat
     3301 cctggttgct gtctctttat gaggagttgt ggcccgttgt caggcaacgt ggcgtggtgt
     3361 gcactgtgtt tgctgacgca acccccactg gttggggcat tgccaccacc tgtcagctcc
     3421 tttccgggac tttcgctttc cccctcccta ttgccacggc ggaactcatc gccgcctgcc
     3481 ttgcccgctg ctggacaggg gctcggctgt tgggcactga caattccgtg gtgttgtcgg
     3541 ggaaatcatc gtcctttcct tggctgctcg cctgtgttgc cacctggatt ctgcgcggga
     3601 cgtccttctg ctacgtccct tcggccctca atccagcgga ccttccttcc cgcggcctgc
     3661 tgccggctct gcggcctctt ccgcgtcttc gccttcgccc tcagacgagt cggatctccc
     3721 tttgggccgc ctccccgcat cgataccgtc gacccgggcg gccgcttcga gcagacatga
     3781 taagatacat tgatgagttt ggacaaacca caactagaat gcagtgaaaa aaatgcttta
     3841 tttgtgaaat ttgtgatgct attgctttat ttgtaaccat tataagctgc aataaacaag
     3901 ttaacaacaa caattgcatt cattttatgt ttcaggttca gggggagatg tgggaggttt
     3961 tttaaagcaa gtaaaacctc tacaaatgtg gtaaaatcga taaggatctt cctagagcat
     4021 ggctacgtag ataagtagca tggcgggtta atcattaact acaaggaacc cctagtgatg
     4081 gagttggcca ctccctctct gcgcgctcgc tcgctcactg aggccgggcg accaaaggtc
     4141 gcccgacgcc cgggctttgc ccgggcggcc tcagtgagcg agcgagcgcg cagctgcatt
     4201 aatgaatcgg ccaacgcgcg gggagaggcg gtttgcgtat tgggcgctct tccgcttcct
     4261 cgctcactga ctcgctgcgc tcggtcgttc ggctgcggcg agcggtatca gctcactcaa
     4321 aggcggtaat acggttatcc acagaatcag gggataacgc aggaaagaac atgtgagcaa
     4381 aaggccagca aaaggccagg aaccgtaaaa aggccgcgtt gctggcgttt ttccataggc
     4441 tccgcccccc tgacgagcat cacaaaaatc gacgctcaag tcagaggtgg cgaaacccga
     4501 caggactata aagataccag gcgtttcccc ctggaagctc cctcgtgcgc tctcctgttc
     4561 cgaccctgcc gcttaccgga tacctgtccg cctttctccc ttcgggaagc gtggcgcttt
     4621 ctcatagctc acgctgtagg tatctcagtt cggtgtaggt cgttcgctcc aagctgggct
     4681 gtgtgcacga accccccgtt cagcccgacc gctgcgcctt atccggtaac tatcgtcttg
     4741 agtccaaccc ggtaagacac gacttatcgc cactggcagc agccactggt aacaggatta
     4801 gcagagcgag gtatgtaggc ggtgctacag agttcttgaa gtggtggcct aactacggct
     4861 acactagaag aacagtattt ggtatctgcg ctctgctgaa gccagttacc ttcggaaaaa
     4921 gagttggtag ctcttgatcc ggcaaacaaa ccaccgctgg tagcggtggt ttttttgttt
     4981 gcaagcagca gattacgcgc agaaaaaaag gatctcaaga agatcctttg atcttttcta
     5041 cggggtctga cgctcagtgg aacgaaaact cacgttaagg gattttggtc atgagattat
     5101 caaaaaggat cttcacctag atccttttaa attaaaaatg aagttttaaa tcaatctaaa
     5161 gtatatatga gtaaacttgg tctgacagtt accaatgctt aatcagtgag gcacctatct
     5221 cagcgatctg tctatttcgt tcatccatag ttgcctgact ccccgtcgtg tagataacta
     5281 cgatacggga gggcttacca tctggcccca gtgctgcaat gataccgcga gacccacgct
     5341 caccggctcc agatttatca gcaataaacc agccagccgg aagggccgag cgcagaagtg
     5401 gtcctgcaac tttatccgcc tccatccagt ctattaattg ttgccgggaa gctagagtaa
     5461 gtagttcgcc agttaatagt ttgcgcaacg ttgttgccat tgctacaggc atcgtggtgt
     5521 cacgctcgtc gtttggtatg gcttcattca gctccggttc ccaacgatca aggcgagtta
     5581 catgatcccc catgttgtgc aaaaaagcgg ttagctcctt cggtcctccg atcgttgtca
     5641 gaagtaagtt ggccgcagtg ttatcactca tggttatggc agcactgcat aattctctta
     5701 ctgtcatgcc atccgtaaga tgcttttctg tgactggtga gtactcaacc aagtcattct
     5761 gagaatagtg tatgcggcga ccgagttgct cttgcccggc gtcaatacgg gataataccg
     5821 cgccacatag cagaacttta aaagtgctca tcattggaaa acgttcttcg gggcgaaaac
     5881 tctcaaggat cttaccgctg ttgagatcca gttcgatgta acccactcgt gcacccaact
     5941 gatcttcagc atcttttact ttcaccagcg tttctgggtg agcaaaaaca ggaaggcaaa
     6001 atgccgcaaa aaagggaata agggcgacac ggaaatgttg aatactcata ctcttccttt
     6061 ttcaatatta ttgaagcatt tatcagggtt attgtctcat gagcggatac atatttgaat
     6121 gtatttagaa aaataaacaa ataggggttc cgcgcacatt tccccgaaaa gtgccaccta
     6181 aattgtaagc gttaatattt tgttaaaatt cgcgttaaat ttttgttaaa tcagctcatt
     6241 ttttaaccaa taggccgaaa tcggcaaaat cccttataaa tcaaaagaat agaccgagat
     6301 agggttgagt gttgttccag tttggaacaa gagtccacta ttaaagaacg tggactccaa
     6361 cgtcaaaggn nnnnnnnnnn nnnnnnnnnn nnnnnnnnnn nnnnnnnnnn nnnnnnnntn
     6421 nnnnnnnnnn nnnnnnnnnn nnnnnnnnnn nnnnnnnnnn nnnnnnnnnn nnnnnnnnnn
     6481 nnnnnnnnnn nnnnnnnnnn nnnnnnnnnn gnnnnnnnnn nnnnnnnnnn nnnnnnnnnn
     6541 nnnnnnnnnn nnnnnnnnnn nnnnnnnnnn nnnnnnnnnn nnnnnnnnnn nnnnnnnnnn
     6601 nnnnnnnnnn nnnnnnnnnn nnnnnnnnnn nnnnncccat tcgccattca ggctgcgcaa
     6661 ctgttgggaa gg
//
